Addgene plasmid #162298: pEPQD0CM0547
Purpose: Level 0 N-terminal tag part for MoClo assembly, CCAT-AATG
Depositing lab: Nicola Patron. Depositing organization: Earlham Institute. Publication: Biofoundry-assisted expression and characterization of plant proteins. Dudley QM, Cai YM, Kallam K, Debreyne H, Carrasco Lopez JA, Patron NJ. Synth Biol (Oxf). 2021 Sep 11;6(1):ysab029. doi: 10.1093/synbio/ysab029. eCollection 2021. PubMed 34693026.
Backbone
  Vector backbone: pTwist
  Vector type: Synthetic Biology
Growth in bacteria
  Bacterial resistance: Chloramphenicol, 25 μg/mL
  Growth temperature: 37°C
  Growth strain: DH5alpha
  Copy number: High Copy
Gene/Insert
  Gene/Insert name: N-terminal tag, TrxA-[TEV cleavage site]
  Species: Synthetic
  Mutation: codon optimized for E. coli
  Cloning method: Unknown
  Sequencing primers: 5′ GTTGTAAAACGACGGCCAGTC; 3′ AGCGGATAACAATTTCACACAGG
Terms and licenses: Academic/Nonprofit Terms; Industry Terms: Not Available to Industry
How to cite: pEPQD0CM0547 was a gift from Nicola Patron (Addgene plasmid # 162298 ; http://n2t.net/addgene:162298 ; RRID:Addgene_162298)
