[The description below was written by a language model from this plasmid's Addgene catalogue record and pLannotate feature annotations shown in this document.]
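Description:
pEPQD0CM0547 is a small (about 2.4 kb) Level 0 standard part plasmid for MoClo (Golden Gate) modular assembly, built in a pTwist synthetic-biology backbone and maintained in E. coli. It replicates from a high-copy ColE1/pUC-type origin and is selected with chloramphenicol through a cat gene driven by its native cat promoter and followed by the phage lambda t0 terminator. Short remnants of lacZα and a lac operator fragment flank the insert region. These appear to be backbone leftovers around the cloning and sequencing-primer sites rather than functional expression elements, and no promoter driving the insert is annotated, as expected for a part-storage vector.

The payload is a synthetic N-terminal fusion tag, codon optimized for E. coli, consisting of the thioredoxin (TrxA) coding sequence followed shortly downstream by a tobacco etch virus (TEV) protease recognition site. The feature annotation picks up the TEV site only as a partial match. TrxA is widely used as a solubility-enhancing fusion partner, and the TEV site allows the tag to be removed from the purified protein by protease cleavage. According to the record, the part is released with CCAT and AATG overhangs, which define the N-terminal tag position in the MoClo syntax, so that it can be joined in frame between an upstream promoter/5′ UTR part and a downstream coding sequence part in a one-pot Type IIS assembly. The specific restriction enzyme sites are not listed in the record. The associated work concerns biofoundry-assisted expression and characterization of plant proteins, which suggests the part is used for assembling tagged expression constructs for recombinant protein production.
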