Features (pLannotate 1.2.2; 8 found; start..end, strand, type, name):
     80..406     +  CDS            trxA: THIO_ECO57 - Experimental evidence at protein level: Swiss-Prot protein existence level 1. Participates in various redox reactions through the reversible oxidation of its active center dithiol to a disulfide and catalyzes dithiol-disulfide exchange reactions. From Escherichia coli O157:H7.
    419..435     +  CDS            TEV site (fragment): tobacco etch virus (TEV) protease recognition and cleavage site
    526..541     -  protein_bind   lac operator (fragment): The lac repressor binds to the lac operator to inhibit transcription in E. coli. This inhibition can be relieved by adding lactose or isopropyl-β-D-thiogalactopyranoside (IPTG). lac repressor encoded by lacI
    692..1280    -  rep_origin     ori: high-copy-number ColE1/pMB1/pBR322/pUC origin of replication
   1413..1507    -  terminator     lambda t0 terminator: transcription terminator from phage lambda
   1531..2187    -  CDS            cat: CAT_ECOLX - Experimental evidence at protein level: Swiss-Prot protein existence level 1. This enzyme is an effector of chloramphenicol resistance in bacteria. From Escherichia coli. This protein is used as a marker in many commonly used cloning vectors, such as pACYC184.
   2188..2290    -  promoter       cat promoter: promoter of the E. coli cat gene encoding chloramphenicol acetyltransferase
   2365..17      -  CDS            lacZα (fragment) (across the origin): LacZα fragment of β-galactosidase; lacZ fragment
>Addgene plasmid #162298 | pEPQD0CM0547 | addgene full sequence | sequence record 318733 | Addgene NGS Result
GTAAAACGACGGCCAGTCATGCATAATCCGCACGCATCTGGAATAAGGAAGTGCCATTCCGCCTGACCTA
GGTCTCTCCATGAGTGATAAGATTATTCATTTAACAGATGACAGCTTTGATACAGACGTGCTGAAGGCAG
ATGGAGCAATTCTGGTAGACTTTTGGGCGGAATGGTGTGGCCCATGTAAGATGATTGCGCCGATCTTAGA
CGAGATTGCAGATGAGTACCAAGGTAAGTTGACGGTGGCGAAGCTCAATATTGACCAGAATCCGGGTACC
GCACCTAAGTACGGAATTCGCGGAATTCCAACCTTGTTACTCTTTAAGAATGGCGAGGTTGCCGCCACGA
AGGTCGGCGCGTTAAGCAAGGGCCAACTGAAGGAATTCTTGGATGCGAATTTAGCAGGCAGTAGCGAGAA
CCTGTATTTTCAGTCAATGAGAGACCTAGGCTAGGTGGAGGCTCAGTGATGATAAGTCTGCGATGGTGGA
TGCATGTGTCATGGTCATAGCTGTTTCCTGTGTGAAATTGTTATCCGCTCAGAGGGCACAATCCTATTCC
GCGCTATCCGACAATCTCCAAGACATTAGGTGGAGTTCAGTTCGGCGTATGGCATATGTCGCTGGAAAGA
ACATGTGAGCAAAAGGCCAGCAAAAGGCCAGGAACCGTAAAAAGGCCGCGTTGCTGGCGTTTTTCCATAG
GCTCCGCCCCCCTGACGAGCATCACAAAAATCGACGCTCAAGTCAGAGGTGGCGAAACCCGACAGGACTA
TAAAGATACCAGGCGTTTCCCCCTGGAAGCTCCCTCGTGCGCTCTCCTGTTCCGACCCTGCCGCTTACCG
GATACCTGTCCGCCTTTCTCCCTTCGGGAAGCGTGGCGCTTTCTCATAGCTCACGCTGTAGGTATCTCAG
TTCGGTGTAGGTCGTTCGCTCCAAGCTGGGCTGTGTGCACGAACCCCCCGTTCAGCCCGACCGCTGCGCC
TTATCCGGTAACTATCGTCTTGAGTCCAACCCGGTAAGACACGACTTATCGCCACTGGCAGCAGCCACTG
GTAACAGGATTAGCAGAGCGAGGTATGTAGGCGGTGCTACAGAGTTCTTGAAGTGGTGGCCTAACTACGG
CTACACTAGAAGAACAGTATTTGGTATCTGCGCTCTGCTGAAGCCAGTTACCTTCGGAAAAAGAGTTGGT
AGCTCTTGATCCGGCAAACAAACCACCGCTGGTAGCGGTGGTTTTTTTGTTTGCAAGCAGCAGATTACGC
GCAGAAAAAAAGGATCTCAAGAAGATCCTTTGATCTTTTCTACGGGGTCTGACGCTCTATTCAACAAAGC
CGCCGTCCCGTCAAGTCAGCGTAAATGGGTAGGGGGCTTCAAATCGTCCCCCCATACGATATAAGTTGTT
ACTAGTGCTTGGATTCTCACCAATAAAAAACGCCCGGCGGCAACCGAGCGTTCTGAACAAATCCAGATGG
AGTTCTGAGGTCATTACTGGATCTATCAACAGGAGTCCAAGCGAGCTCGATATCAAATTACGCCCCGCCC
TGCCACTCATCGCAGTACTGTTGTAATTCATTAAGCATTCTGCCGACATGGAAGCCATCACAAACGGCAT
GATGAACCTGAATCGCCAGCGGCATCAGCACCTTGTCGCCTTGCGTATAATATTTGCCCATGGTGAAAAC
GGGGGCGAAGAAGTTGTCCATATTGGCCACGTTTAAATCAAAACTGGTGAAACTCACCCAGGGATTGGCT
GAGACGAAAAACATATTCTCAATAAACCCTTTAGGGAAATAGGCCAGGTTTTCACCGTAACACGCCACAT
CTTGCGAATATATGTGTAGAAACTGCCGGAAATCGTCGTGGTATTCACTCCAGAGCGATGAAAACGTTTC
AGTTTGCTCATGGAAAACGGTGTAACAAGGGTGAACACTATCCCATATCACCAGCTCACCGTCTTTCATT
GCCATACGAAATTCCGGATGAGCATTCATCAGGCGGGCAAGAATGTGAATAAAGGCCGGATAAAACTTGT
GCTTATTTTTCTTTACGGTCTTTAAAAAGGCCGTAATATCCAGCTGAACGGTCTGGTTATAGGTACATTG
AGCAACTGACTGAAATGCCTCAAAATGTTCTTTACGATGCCATTGGGATATATCAACGGTGGTATATCCA
GTGATTTTTTTCTCCATTTTAGCTTCCTTAGCTCCTGAAAATCTCGATAACTCAAAAAATACGCCCGGTA
GTGATCTTATTTCATTATGGTGAAAGTTGGAACCTCTTACGTGCCGATCAACGTCTCATTGATACCTGAA
ACAAAACCCATCGTACGGCCAAGGAAGTCTCCAATAACTGTGATCCACCACAAGCGCCAGGGTTTTCCCA
GTCACGACGTT
